Addgene plasmid #101645: pRSM14
Purpose: Encodes the fluorescent protein efasCFP for constitutive expression in E. coli.
Depositing lab: Thomas Hughes. Depositing organization: Montana State University. Publication: Blue-Shifted Green Fluorescent Protein Homologues Are Brighter than Enhanced Green Fluorescent Protein under Two-Photon Excitation. Molina RS, Tran TM, Campbell RE, Lambert GG, Salih A, Shaner NC, Hughes TE, Drobizhev M. J Phys Chem Lett. 2017 Jun 15;8(12):2548-2554. doi: 10.1021/acs.jpclett.7b00960. Epub 2017 May 25. PubMed 28530831.
Backbone
  Vector backbone: pNCS
  Vector type: Bacterial Expression
Growth in bacteria
  Bacterial resistance: Ampicillin, 100 μg/mL
  Growth temperature: 37°C
  Growth strain: DH5alpha
  Copy number: High Copy
Gene/Insert
  Gene/Insert name: efasCFP
  Insert size (bp): 684
  Tag / fusion protein: 6XHis (N terminal on insert)
  Cloning method: Ligation Independent Cloning
  Sequencing primers: 5′ T7; 3′ T7term
Terms and licenses: Academic/Nonprofit Terms; Industry Terms: Not Available to Industry
Depositor comments: The fluorescent protein sequence comes from the following publication: Alieva N. O.; Konzen K. A.; Field S. F.; Meleshkevitch E. A.; Hunt M. E.; Beltran-Ramirez V.; Miller D. J.; Wiedenmann J.; Salih A.; Matz M. V. Diversity and Evolution of Coral Fluorescent Proteins. PLoS One 2008, 3, e2680.10.1371/journal.pone.0002680.
How to cite: pRSM14 was a gift from Thomas Hughes (Addgene plasmid # 101645 ; http://n2t.net/addgene:101645 ; RRID:Addgene_101645)
