[The description below was written by a language model from this plasmid's Addgene catalogue record and pLannotate feature annotations shown in this document.]
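Description:
pRSM14 is a small (about 3.6 kb) bacterial expression plasmid built on the pNCS backbone that encodes efasCFP, a cyan fluorescent protein originally identified in the coral Eusmilia fastigiata. It replicates in E. coli from a high-copy ColE1/pUC-type origin and is selected through the β-lactamase gene (AmpR) driven by its own bla promoter. An f1 phage origin is also present, a standard backbone element that permits single-stranded DNA production. Two full-length sequence records, one from the depositor and one from repository sequencing, give essentially the same feature map, offset by a single base.

The 684 bp efasCFP coding sequence sits downstream of a T7 promoter and the strong ribosome binding site from T7 gene 10, and is followed by a T7 terminator. The open reading frame begins with an N-terminal leader. A short match annotated as a capTEV fragment most likely corresponds to the 6xHis tag listed in the catalogue. It is followed by the T7 gene 10 leader peptide, which promotes efficient translation, and the Xpress epitope with its enterokinase cleavage site. The His tag allows metal-affinity purification, and the protease site offers a route to removing the leader. The short lacI, lacZα and SET1 matches are backbone remnants rather than functional genes.

The record describes expression as constitutive in E. coli. The only annotated promoter upstream of the insert is T7, and the element responsible for constitutive transcription in standard strains is not identified in the feature tables. The plasmid was deposited with work comparing the two-photon brightness of blue-shifted GFP homologues, and it serves as a source of recombinant efasCFP for photophysical characterisation.
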