Features (pLannotate 1.2.2; 14 found; start..end, strand, type, name):
     20..69      +  CDS            SET1 (fragment): solubility-enhancement tag derived from T7 phage gene 10B
     77..124     +  terminator     T7 terminator: transcription terminator for bacteriophage T7 RNA polymerase
    150..216     +  CDS            lacZα (fragment): LacZα fragment of β-galactosidase; lacZ fragment
    221..649     +  rep_origin     f1 ori (sequence partly withheld): f1 bacteriophage origin of replication; arrow indicates direction of (+) strand synthesis
    702..806     +  promoter       AmpR promoter: bla
    807..1667    +  CDS            AmpR: β-lactamase; bla; confers resistance to ampicillin, carbenicillin, and related antibiotics
   1838..2426    +  rep_origin     ori: high-copy-number ColE1/pMB1/pBR322/pUC origin of replication
   2609..2662    +  CDS            lacI (fragment): lac repressor; lacI; The lac repressor binds to the lac operator to inhibit transcription in E. coli. This inhibition can be relieved by adding lactose or isopropyl-β-D-thiogalactopyranoside (IPTG).
   2682..2700    +  promoter       T7 promoter: promoter for bacteriophage T7 RNA polymerase
   2784..2803    +  RBS            RBS (fragment): efficient ribosome binding site from bacteriophage T7 gene 10 (Olins and Rangwala, 1989)
   2826..2846    +  CDS            capTEV™ (fragment): composite tag for in vivo biotinylation, TEV protease cleavage, and 6xHis tagging
   2847..2879    +  CDS            T7 tag (gene 10 leader): leader peptide from bacteriophage T7 gene 10 promotes efficient translation in E. coli
   2883..2906    +  CDS            Xpress™ tag: Xpress™ epitope tag, including an enterokinase recognition and cleavage site
   2913..3596    +  CDS            efasCFP: efasCFP is a basic (constitutively fluorescent) cyan fluorescent protein published in 2008, derived from Eusmilia fastigiata.
>Addgene plasmid #101645 | pRSM14 | depositor full sequence | sequence record 191754 | Full Sequence
GAATTCGAAGCTTGATCCGGCTGCTAACAAAGCCCGAAAGGAAGCTGAGTTGGCTGCTGCCACCGCTGAG
CAATAACTAGCATAACCCCTTGGGGCCTCTAAACGGGTCTTGAGGGGTTTTTTGCTGAAAGGAGGAACTA
TATCCGGATCTGGCGTAATAGCGAAGAGGCCCGCACCGATCGCCCTTCCCAACAGTTGCGCAGCCTGAAT
GGCGAATGGG
[124 nt withheld, positions 221-344]
C
[91 nt withheld, positions 346-436]
A
[49 nt withheld, positions 438-486]
CCTTTGACGTTGGAGTCCACGTTCTTT
[37 nt withheld, positions 514-550]
ACCCTATCTCGGTCTATTCTTTTGATTTATAAGGGATTTTGCCGATTTCGGCCTATTGGTTAAAAAATGA
GCTGATTTAACAAAAATTTAACGCGAATTTTAACAAAATATTAACGCTTACAATTTAGGTGGCACTTTTC
GGGGAAATGTGCGCGGAACCCCTATTTGTTTATTTTTCTAAATACATTCAAATATGTATCCGCTCATGAG
ACAATAACCCTGATAAATGCTTCAATAATATTGAAAAAGGAAGAGTATGAGTATTCAACATTTCCGTGTC
GCCCTTATTCCCTTTTTTGCGGCATTTTGCCTTCCTGTTTTTGCTCACCCAGAAACGCTGGTGAAAGTAA
AAGATGCTGAAGATCAGTTGGGTGCACGAGTGGGTTACATCGAACTGGATCTCAACAGCGGTAAGATCCT
TGAGAGTTTTCGCCCCGAAGAACGTTTTCCAATGATGAGCACTTTTAAAGTTCTGCTATGTGGCGCGGTA
TTATCCCGTATTGACGCCGGGCAAGAGCAACTCGGTCGCCGCATACACTATTCTCAGAATGACTTGGTTG
AGTACTCACCAGTCACAGAAAAGCATCTTACGGATGGCATGACAGTAAGAGAATTATGCAGTGCTGCCAT
AACCATGAGTGATAACACTGCGGCCAACTTACTTCTGACAACGATCGGAGGACCGAAGGAGCTAACCGCT
TTTTTGCACAACATGGGGGATCATGTAACTCGCCTTGATCGTTGGGAACCGGAGCTGAATGAAGCCATAC
CAAACGACGAGCGTGACACCACGATGCCTGTAGCAATGGCAACAACGTTGCGCAAACTATTAACTGGCGA
ACTACTTACTCTAGCTTCCCGGCAACAATTAATAGACTGGATGGAGGCGGATAAAGTTGCAGGACCACTT
CTGCGCTCGGCCCTTCCGGCTGGCTGGTTTATTGCTGATAAATCTGGAGCCGGTGAGCGTGGGTCTCGCG
GTATCATTGCAGCACTGGGGCCAGATGGTAAGCCCTCCCGTATCGTAGTTATCTACACGACGGGGAGTCA
GGCAACTATGGATGAACGAAATAGACAGATCGCTGAGATAGGTGCCTCACTGATTAAGCATTGGTAACTG
TCAGACCAAGTTTACTCATATATACTTTAGATTGATTTAAAACTTCATTTTTAATTTAAAAGGATCTAGG
TGAAGATCCTTTTTGATAATCTCATGACCAAAATCCCTTAACGTGAGTTTTCGTTCCACTGAGCGTCAGA
CCCCGTAGAAAAGATCAAAGGATCTTCTTGAGATCCTTTTTTTCTGCGCGTAATCTGCTGCTTGCAAACA
AAAAAACCACCGCTACCAGCGGTGGTTTGTTTGCCGGATCAAGAGCTACCAACTCTTTTTCCGAAGGTAA
CTGGCTTCAGCAGAGCGCAGATACCAAATACTGTTCTTCTAGTGTAGCCGTAGTTAGGCCACCACTTCAA
GAACTCTGTAGCACCGCCTACATACCTCGCTCTGCTAATCCTGTTACCAGTGGCTGCTGCCAGTGGCGAT
AAGTCGTGTCTTACCGGGTTGGACTCAAGACGATAGTTACCGGATAAGGCGCAGCGGTCGGGCTGAACGG
GGGGTTCGTGCACACAGCCCAGCTTGGAGCGAACGACCTACACCGAACTGAGATACCTACAGCGTGAGCT
ATGAGAAAGCGCCACGCTTCCCGAAGGGAGAAAGGCGGACAGGTATCCGGTAAGCGGCAGGGTCGGAACA
GGAGAGCGCACGAGGGAGCTTCCAGGGGGAAACGCCTGGTATCTTTATAGTCCTGTCGGGTTTCGCCACC
TCTGACTTGAGCGTCGATTTTTGTGATGCTCGTCAGGGGGGCGGAGCCTATGGAAAAACGCCAGCAACGC
GGCCTTTTTACGGTTCCTGGCCTTTTGCTGGCCTTTTGCTCACATGTTCTTTCCTGCGTTATCCCCTGAT
TCTGTGGATAACCGTATTACCGCCTTTGAGTGAGCTGATACCGCTCGCCGCAGCCGAACGACCGAGCGCA
GCGAGTCAGTGAGCGAGGAAGCGGAAGAGCGCCCAATACGCAAACCGCCTCTCCCCGCGCGTTGGCCGAT
TCATTAATGCAGGATCTCGATCCCGCGAAATTAATACGACTCACTATAGGGAGACCACAACGGTTTCCCT
CTAGAATCACCGAGTTTATTCTTGACACCTGATGCGATGAATGATATAATAGGAAAGTACTGTTTTGTTT
AACTTTAAGAAGGGGATATACATATGCGGGGTTCTCATCATCATCATCATCATGGTATGGCTAGCATGAC
TGGTGGACAGCAAATGGGTCGGGATCTGTACGACGATGACGATAAGGATCCGAGCTTCTCTAAGCAGGTG
CTGAATGATGTTACTATGACCTACTTCATGGAAGGTAGCGTGAACGGGCACGACTTTACAATCGAGGGGG
AGGGCACGGGAAAACCCTATGAGGGCCACCAACGGTTTAACCTGCGTGTGACCAAAGGCGCCCCACTGCC
TTTCGCCGTGGACATCTTGTCAGCAGCCTTTGCTTATGGTAACAGGTGCTTCACAAAGTACCCCAAGGAG
ATTCCCGATTTTTTTAAGCAGTCACTTCCGGAGGACATGAGCTGGGAAAGGACCATGACCTTTGAGGATG
GCGGAATCGTGGCGATTAGTGCCCACATTAGACTGATAGGCAATCGGTTCGAGCATAAAAGCAAGTTCGT
AGGGGTGAACTTTCCAGCTGACGGACCTGTCATGCAACGGAAGACCCTCGGCTGGGAACCCTCCTCTGAA
AAGATGACCCCACGCGATGGCATCCTGAAAGGATACGTGCCCAGCTTCCTGGTCCTGCAGGGCGGTGGAA
ACTACAGATGCGATTACGATACTAGTTATCGGGCCATGAAGCCCGTCGAGATGCCTGGGGGGCACTTCAT
CCAGCACCGAATTGTTCGGCGCGACATCAAAAAGGACAGCAATGGCAACACATGGCAGATCCAGGAGGAC
GCCTTCGCACATAATTCCGAAGTGCCCGACTCCGCTTAG
