Features (pLannotate 1.2.2; 14 found; start..end, strand, type, name):
     19..68      +  CDS            SET1 (fragment): solubility-enhancement tag derived from T7 phage gene 10B
     76..123     +  terminator     T7 terminator: transcription terminator for bacteriophage T7 RNA polymerase
    149..215     +  CDS            lacZα (fragment): LacZα fragment of β-galactosidase; lacZ fragment
    220..648     +  rep_origin     f1 ori (sequence partly withheld): f1 bacteriophage origin of replication; arrow indicates direction of (+) strand synthesis
    701..805     +  promoter       AmpR promoter: bla
    806..1666    +  CDS            AmpR: β-lactamase; bla; confers resistance to ampicillin, carbenicillin, and related antibiotics
   1837..2425    +  rep_origin     ori: high-copy-number ColE1/pMB1/pBR322/pUC origin of replication
   2608..2661    +  CDS            lacI (fragment): lac repressor; lacI; The lac repressor binds to the lac operator to inhibit transcription in E. coli. This inhibition can be relieved by adding lactose or isopropyl-β-D-thiogalactopyranoside (IPTG).
   2681..2699    +  promoter       T7 promoter: promoter for bacteriophage T7 RNA polymerase
   2783..2805    +  RBS            RBS: efficient ribosome binding site from bacteriophage T7 gene 10 (Olins and Rangwala, 1989)
   2825..2845    +  CDS            capTEV™ (fragment): composite tag for in vivo biotinylation, TEV protease cleavage, and 6xHis tagging
   2846..2878    +  CDS            T7 tag (gene 10 leader): leader peptide from bacteriophage T7 gene 10 promotes efficient translation in E. coli
   2882..2905    +  CDS            Xpress™ tag: Xpress™ epitope tag, including an enterokinase recognition and cleavage site
   2912..3595    +  CDS            efasCFP: efasCFP is a basic (constitutively fluorescent) cyan fluorescent protein published in 2008, derived from Eusmilia fastigiata.
>Addgene plasmid #101645 | pRSM14 | addgene full sequence | sequence record 199042 | Addgene NGS Result
AATTCGAAGCTTGATCCGGCTGCTAACAAAGCCCGAAAGGAAGCTGAGTTGGCTGCTGCCACCGCTGAGC
AATAACTAGCATAACCCCTTGGGGCCTCTAAACGGGTCTTGAGGGGTTTTTTGCTGAAAGGAGGAACTAT
ATCCGGATCTGGCGTAATAGCGAAGAGGCCAGCACCGATCGCCCTTCCCAACAGTTGCGCAGCCTGAATG
GCGAATGGG
[124 nt withheld, positions 220-343]
C
[91 nt withheld, positions 345-435]
A
[49 nt withheld, positions 437-485]
CCTTTGACGTTGGAGTCCACGTTCTTT
[37 nt withheld, positions 513-549]
ACCCTATCTCGGTCTATTCTTTTGATTTATAAGGGATTTTGCCGATTTCGGCCTATTGGTTAAAAAATGA
GCTGATTTAACAAAAATTTAACGCGAATTTTAACAAAATATTAACGCTTACAATTTAGGTGGCACTTTTC
GGGGAAATGTGCGCGGAACCCCTATTTGTTTATTTTTCTAAATACATTCAAATATGTATCCGCTCATGAG
ACAATAACCCTGATAAATGCTTCAATAATATTGAAAAAGGAAGAGTATGAGTATTCAACATTTCCGTGTC
GCCCTTATTCCCTTTTTTGCGGCATTTTGCCTTCCTGTTTTTGCTCACCCAGAAACGCTGGTGAAAGTAA
AAGATGCTGAAGATCAGTTGGGTGCACGAGTGGGTTACATCGAACTGGATCTCAACAGCGGTAAGATCCT
TGAGAGTTTTCGCCCCGAAGAACGTTTTCCAATGATGAGCACTTTTAAAGTTCTGCTATGTGGCGCGGTA
TTATCCCGTATTGACGCCGGGCAAGAGCAACTCGGTCGCCGCATACACTATTCTCAGAATGACTTGGTTG
AGTACTCACCAGTCACAGAAAAGCATCTTACGGATGGCATGACAGTAAGAGAATTATGCAGTGCTGCCAT
AACCATGAGTGATAACACTGCGGCCAACTTACTTCTGACAACGATCGGAGGACCGAAGGAGCTAACCGCT
TTTTTGCACAACATGGGGGATCATGTAACTCGCCTTGATCGTTGGGAACCGGAGCTGAATGAAGCCATAC
CAAACGACGAGCGTGACACCACGATGCCTGTAGCAATGGCAACAACGTTGCGCAAACTATTAACTGGCGA
ACTACTTACTCTAGCTTCCCGGCAACAATTAATAGACTGGATGGAGGCGGATAAAGTTGCAGGACCACTT
CTGCGCTCGGCCCTTCCGGCTGGCTGGTTTATTGCTGATAAATCTGGAGCCGGTGAGCGTGGGTCTCGCG
GTATCATTGCAGCACTGGGGCCAGATGGTAAGCCCTCCCGTATCGTAGTTATCTACACGACGGGGAGTCA
GGCAACTATGGATGAACGAAATAGACAGATCGCTGAGATAGGTGCCTCACTGATTAAGCATTGGTAACTG
TCAGACCAAGTTTACTCATATATACTTTAGATTGATTTAAAACTTCATTTTTAATTTAAAAGGATCTAGG
TGAAGATCCTTTTTGATAATCTCATGACCAAAATCCCTTAACGTGAGTTTTCGTTCCACTGAGCGTCAGA
CCCCGTAGAAAAGATCAAAGGATCTTCTTGAGATCCTTTTTTTCTGCGCGTAATCTGCTGCTTGCAAACA
AAAAAACCACCGCTACCAGCGGTGGTTTGTTTGCCGGATCAAGAGCTACCAACTCTTTTTCCGAAGGTAA
CTGGCTTCAGCAGAGCGCAGATACCAAATACTGTTCTTCTAGTGTAGCCGTAGTTAGGCCACCACTTCAA
GAACTCTGTAGCACCGCCTACATACCTCGCTCTGCTAATCCTGTTACCAGTGGCTGCTGCCAGTGGCGAT
AAGTCGTGTCTTACCGGGTTGGACTCAAGACGATAGTTACCGGATAAGGCGCAGCGGTCGGGCTGAACGG
GGGGTTCGTGCACACAGCCCAGCTTGGAGCGAACGACCTACACCGAACTGAGATACCTACAGCGTGAGCT
ATGAGAAAGCGCCACGCTTCCCGAAGGGAGAAAGGCGGACAGGTATCCGGTAAGCGGCAGGGTCGGAACA
GGAGAGCGCACGAGGGAGCTTCCAGGGGGAAACGCCTGGTATCTTTATAGTCCTGTCGGGTTTCGCCACC
TCTGACTTGAGCGTCGATTTTTGTGATGCTCGTCAGGGGGGCGGAGCCTATGGAAAAACGCCAGCAACGC
GGCCTTTTTACGGTTCCTGGCCTTTTGCTGGCCTTTTGCTCACATGTTCTTTCCTGCGTTATCCCCTGAT
TCTGTGGATAACCGTATTACCGCCTTTGAGTGAGCTGATACCGCTCGCCGCAGCCGAACGACCGAGCGCA
GCGAGTCAGTGAGCGAGGAAGCGGAAGAGCGCCCAATACGCAAACCGCCTCTCCCCGCGCGTTGGCCGAT
TCATTAATGCAGGATCTCGATCCCGCGAAATTAATACGACTCACTATAGGGAGACCACAACGGTTTCCCT
CTAGAATCACCGAGTTTATTCTTGACACCTGATGCGATGAATGATATAATAGGAAAGTACTGTTTTGTTT
AACTTTAAGAAGGAGATATACATATGCGGGGTTCTCATCATCATCATCATCATGGTATGGCTAGCATGAC
TGGTGGACAGCAAATGGGTCGGGATCTGTACGACGATGACGATAAGGATCCGAGCTTCTCTAAGCAGGTG
CTGAATGATGTTACTATGACCTACTTCATGGAAGGTAGCGTGAACGGGCACGACTTTACAATCGAGGGGG
AGGGCACGGGAAAACCCTATGAGGGCCACCAACGGTTTAACCTGCGTGTGACCAAAGGCGCCCCACTGCC
TTTCGCCGTGGACATCTTGTCAGCAGCCTTTGCTTATGGTAACAGGTGCTTCACAAAGTACCCCAAGGAG
ATTCCCGATTTTTTTAAGCAGTCACTTCCGGAGGACATGAGCTGGGAAAGGACCATGACCTTTGAGGATG
GCGGAATCGTGGCGATTAGTGCCCACATTAGACTGATAGGCAATCGGTTCGAGCATAAAAGCAAGTTCGT
AGGGGTGAACTTTCCAGCTGACGGACCTGTCATGCAACGGAAGACCCTCGGCTGGGAACCCTCCTCTGAA
AAGATGACCCCACGCGATGGCATCCTGAAAGGATACGTGCCCAGCTTCCTGGTCCTGCAGGGCGGTGGAA
ACTACAGATGCGATTACGATACTAGTTATCGGGCCATGAAGCCCGTCGAGATGCCTGGGGGGCACTTCAT
CCAGCACCGAATTGTTCGGCGCGACATCAAAAAGGACAGCAATGGCAACACATGGCAGATCCAGGAGGAC
GCCTTCGCACATAATTCCGAAGTGCCCGACTCCGCTTAGG
