>Addgene plasmid #101645 | pRSM14 | depositor partial sequence | sequence record 191755 | efasCFP
AGCTTCTCTAAGCAGGTGCTGAATGATGTTACTATGACCTACTTCATGGAAGGTAGCGTGAACGGGCACG
ACTTTACAATCGAGGGGGAGGGCACGGGAAAACCCTATGAGGGCCACCAACGGTTTAACCTGCGTGTGAC
CAAAGGCGCCCCACTGCCTTTCGCCGTGGACATCTTGTCAGCAGCCTTTGCTTATGGTAACAGGTGCTTC
ACAAAGTACCCCAAGGAGATTCCCGATTTTTTTAAGCAGTCACTTCCGGAGGACATGAGCTGGGAAAGGA
CCATGACCTTTGAGGATGGCGGAATCGTGGCGATTAGTGCCCACATTAGACTGATAGGCAATCGGTTCGA
GCATAAAAGCAAGTTCGTAGGGGTGAACTTTCCAGCTGACGGACCTGTCATGCAACGGAAGACCCTCGGC
TGGGAACCCTCCTCTGAAAAGATGACCCCACGCGATGGCATCCTGAAAGGATACGTGCCCAGCTTCCTGG
TCCTGCAGGGCGGTGGAAACTACAGATGCGATTACGATACTAGTTATCGGGCCATGAAGCCCGTCGAGAT
GCCTGGGGGGCACTTCATCCAGCACCGAATTGTTCGGCGCGACATCAAAAAGGACAGCAATGGCAACACA
TGGCAGATCCAGGAGGACGCCTTCGCACATAATTCCGAAGTGCCCGACTCCGCT
